>Addgene plasmid #55294 | mTagBFP2-ER-5 | addgene full sequence | sequence record 474329 | Addgene NGS Result
CGTTACATAACTTACGGTAAATGGCCCGCCTGGCTGACCGCCCAACGACCCCCGCCCATTGACGTCAATA
ATGACGTATGTTCCCATAGTAACGCCAATAGGGACTTTCCATTGACGTCAATGGGTGGAGTATTTACGGT
AAACTGCCCACTTGGCAGTACATCAAGTGTATCATATGCCAAGTACGCCCCCTATTGACGTCAATGACGG
TAAATGGCCCGCCTGGCATTATGCCCAGTACATGACCTTATGGGACTTTCCTACTTGGCAGTACATCTAC
GTATTAGTCATCGCTATTACCATGGTGATGCGGTTTTGGCAGTACATCAATGGGCGTGGATAGCGGTTTG
ACTCACGGGGATTTCCAAGTCTCCACCCCATTGACGTCAATGGGAGTTTGTTTTGGCACCAAAATCAACG
GGACTTTCCAAAATGTCGTAACAACTCCGCCCCATTGACGCAAATGGGCGGTAGGCGTGTACGGTGGGAG
GTCTATATAAGCAGAGCTGGTTTAGTGAACCGTCAGATCCGCTAGCGCCACCATGCTGCTATCCGTGCCG
TTGCTGCTCGGCCTCCTCGGCCTGGCCGTCGCCGCACCGGTCGCCACCATGGTGTCTAAGGGCGAAGAGC
TGATTAAGGAGAACATGCACATGAAGCTGTACATGGAGGGCACCGTGGACAACCATCACTTCAAGTGCAC
ATCCGAGGGCGAAGGCAAGCCCTACGAGGGCACCCAGACCATGAGAATCAAGGTGGTCGAGGGCGGCCCT
CTCCCCTTCGCCTTCGACATCCTGGCTACTAGCTTCCTCTACGGCAGCAAGACCTTCATCAACCACACCC
AGGGCATCCCCGACTTCTTCAAGCAGTCCTTCCCTGAGGGCTTCACATGGGAGAGAGTCACCACATACGA
AGACGGGGGCGTGCTGACCGCTACCCAGGACACCAGCCTCCAGGACGGCTGCCTCATCTACAACGTCAAG
ATCAGAGGGGTGAACTTCACATCCAACGGCCCTGTGATGCAGAAGAAAACACTCGGCTGGGAGGCCTTCA
CCGAGACGCTGTACCCCGCTGACGGCGGCCTGGAAGGCAGAAACGACATGGCCCTGAAGCTCGTGGGCGG
GAGCCATCTGATCGCAAACGCCAAGACCACATATAGATCCAAGAAACCCGCTAAGAACCTCAAGATGCCT
GGCGTCTACTATGTGGACTACAGACTGGAAAGAATCAAGGAGGCCAACAACGAGACCTACGTCGAGCAGC
ACGAGGTGGCAGTGGCCAGATACTGCGACCTCCCTAGCAAACTGGGGCACAAGCTTAATTCCGGAAAGGA
CGAGCTGTAAGAATTCTGCAGTCGACGGTACCGCGGGCCCGGGATCCACCGGATCTAGATAACTGATCAT
AATCAGCCATACCACATTTGTAGAGGTTTTACTTGCTTTAAAAAACCTCCCACACCTCCCCCTGAACCTG
AAACATAAAATGAATGCAATTGTTGTTGTTAACTTGTTTATTGCAGCTTATAATGGTTACAAATAAAGCA
ATAGCATCACAAATTTCACAAATAAAGCATTTTTTTCACTGCATTCTAGTTGTGGTTTGTCCAAACTCAT
CAATGTATCTTAACGCGTAAATTGTAAGCGTTAATATTTTGTTAAAATTCGCGTTAAATTTTTGTTAAAT
CAGCTCATTTTTTAACCAATAGGCCGAAATCGGCAAAATCCCTTATAAATCAAAAGAATAGACCGAGATA
GGGT
[37 nt withheld, positions 1755-1791]
AAAGAACGTGGACTCCAACGTCAAAGG
[49 nt withheld, positions 1819-1867]
T
[91 nt withheld, positions 1869-1959]
G
[124 nt withheld, positions 1961-2084]
CAGGTGGCACTTTTCGGGGAAATGTGCGCGGAACCCCTATTTGTTTATTTTTCTAAATACATTCAAATAT
GTATCCGCTCATGAGACAATAACCCTGATAAATGCTTCAATAATATTGAAAAAGGAAGAGTCCTGAGGCG
GAAAGAACCAGCTGTGGAATGTGTGTCAGTTAGGGTGTGGAAAGTCCCCAGGCTCCCCAGCAGGCAGAAG
TATGCAAAGCATGCATCTCAATTAGTCAGCAACCAGGTGTGGAAAGTCCCCAGGCTCCCCAGCAGGCAGA
AGTATGCAAAGCATGCATCTCAATTAGTCAGCAACCATAGTCCCGCCCCTAACTCCGCCCATCCCGCCCC
TAACTCCGCCCAGTTCCGCCCATTCTCCGCCCCATGGCTGACTAATTTTTTTTATTTATGCAGAGGCCGA
GGCCGCCTCGGCCTCTGAGCTATTCCAGAAGTAGTGAGGAGGCTTTTTTGGAGGCCTAGGCTTTTGCAAA
GATCGATCAAGAGACAGGATGAGGATCGTTTCGCATGATTGAACAAGATGGATTGCACGCAGGTTCTCCG
GCCGCTTGGGTGGAGAGGCTATTCGGCTATGACTGGGCACAACAGACAATCGGCTGCTCTGATGCCGCCG
TGTTCCGGCTGTCAGCGCAGGGGCGCCCGGTTCTTTTTGTCAAGACCGACCTGTCCGGTGCCCTGAATGA
ACTGCAAGACGAGGCAGCGCGGCTATCGTGGCTGGCCACGACGGGCGTTCCTTGCGCAGCTGTGCTCGAC
GTTGTCACTGAAGCGGGAAGGGACTGGCTGCTATTGGGCGAAGTGCCGGGGCAGGATCTCCTGTCATCTC
ACCTTGCTCCTGCCGAGAAAGTATCCATCATGGCTGATGCAATGCGGCGGCTGCATACGCTTGATCCGGC
TACCTGCCCATTCGACCACCAAGCGAAACATCGCATCGAGCGAGCACGTACTCGGATGGAAGCCGGTCTT
GTCGATCAGGATGATCTGGACGAAGAGCATCAGGGGCTCGCGCCAGCCGAACTGTTCGCCAGGCTCAAGG
CGAGCATGCCCGACGGCGAGGATCTCGTCGTGACCCATGGCGATGCCTGCTTGCCGAATATCATGGTGGA
AAATGGCCGCTTTTCTGGATTCATCGACTGTGGCCGGCTGGGTGTGGCGGACCGCTATCAGGACATAGCG
TTGGCTACCCGTGATATTGCTGAAGAGCTTGGCGGCGAATGGGCTGACCGCTTCCTCGTGCTTTACGGTA
TCGCCGCTCCCGATTCGCAGCGCATCGCCTTCTATCGCCTTCTTGACGAGTTCTTCTGAGCGGGACTCTG
GGGTTCGAAATGACCGACCAAGCGACGCCCAACCTGCCATCACGAGATTTCGATTCCACCGCCGCCTTCT
ATGAAAGGTTGGGCTTCGGAATCGTTTTCCGGGACGCCGGCTGGATGATCCTCCAGCGCGGGGATCTCAT
GCTGGAGTTCTTCGCCCACCCTAGGGGGAGGCTAACTGAAACACGGAAGGAGACAATACCGGAAGGAACC
CGCGCTATGACGGCAATAAAAAGACAGAATAAAACGCACGGTGTTGGGTCGTTTGTTCATAAACGCGGGG
TTCGGTCCCAGGGCTGGCACTCTGTCGATACCCCACCGAGACCCCATTGGGGCCAATACGCCCGCGTTTC
TTCCTTTTCCCCACCCCACCCCCCAAGTTCGGGTGAAGGCCCAGGGCTCGCAGCCAACGTCGGGGCGGCA
GGCCCTGCCATAGCCTCAGGTTACTCATATATACTTTAGATTGATTTAAAACTTCATTTTTAATTTAAAA
GGATCTAGGTGAAGATCCTTTTTGATAATCTCATGACCAAAATCCCTTAACGTGAGTTTTCGTTCCACTG
AGCGTCAGACCCCGTAGAAAAGATCAAAGGATCTTCTTGAGATCCTTTTTTTCTGCGCGTAATCTGCTGC
TTGCAAACAAAAAAACCACCGCTACCAGCGGTGGTTTGTTTGCCGGATCAAGAGCTACCAACTCTTTTTC
CGAAGGTAACTGGCTTCAGCAGAGCGCAGATACCAAATACTGTTCTTCTAGTGTAGCCGTAGTTAGGCCA
CCACTTCAAGAACTCTGTAGCACCGCCTACATACCTCGCTCTGCTAATCCTGTTACCAGTGGCTGCTGCC
AGTGGCGATAAGTCGTGTCTTACCGGGTTGGACTCAAGACGATAGTTACCGGATAAGGCGCAGCGGTCGG
GCTGAACGGGGGGTTCGTGCACACAGCCCAGCTTGGAGCGAACGACCTACACCGAACTGAGATACCTACA
GCGTGAGCTATGAGAAAGCGCCACGCTTCCCGAAGGGAGAAAGGCGGACAGGTATCCGGTAAGCGGCAGG
GTCGGAACAGGAGAGCGCACGAGGGAGCTTCCAGGGGGAAACGCCTGGTATCTTTATAGTCCTGTCGGGT
TTCGCCACCTCTGACTTGAGCGTCGATTTTTGTGATGCTCGTCAGGGGGGCGGAGCCTATGGAAAAACGC
CAGCAACGCGGCCTTTTTACGGTTCCTGGCCTTTTGCTGGCCTTTTGCTCACATGTTCTTTCCTGCGTTA
TCCCCTGATTCTGTGGATAACCGTATTACCGCCATGCATTAGTTATTAATAGTAATCAATTACGGGGTCA
TTAGTTCATAGCCCATATATGGAGTTCCG
Features (pLannotate 1.2.2; 15 found; start..end, strand, type, name):
      1..304     +  enhancer       CMV enhancer: human cytomegalovirus immediate early enhancer
    305..508     +  promoter       CMV promoter: human cytomegalovirus (CMV) immediate early promoter
    609..1319    +  CDS            mTagBFP2: mTagBFP2 is a basic (constitutively fluorescent) blue fluorescent protein published in 2011, derived from Entacmaea quadricolor. It is reported to be a very rapidly-maturing monomer with very low acid sensitivity.
   1341..1377    +  misc_feature   MCS (fragment): multiple cloning site
   1394..1478    +  CDS            large T antigen (fragment): large T antigen from SV40 (simian virus 40)
   1501..1622    +  polyA_signal   SV40 poly(A) signal: SV40 polyadenylation signal
   1656..2084    -  rep_origin     f1 ori (sequence partly withheld): f1 bacteriophage origin of replication; arrow indicates direction of (+) strand synthesis
   2111..2215    +  promoter       AmpR promoter: bla
   2217..2574    +  promoter       SV40 promoter: SV40 enhancer and early promoter
   2609..3403    +  CDS            NeoR/KanR: aminoglycoside phosphotransferase from Tn5; aph(3')-II (or nptII); confers resistance to neomycin, kanamycin, and G418 (Geneticin®)
   3424..3576    +  CDS            ble (fragment): BLE_KLEPN - Experimental evidence at protein level: Swiss-Prot protein existence level 1. Binding protein with a strong affinity to the bleomycin family of antibiotics. Binds to CL990; an antimitotic-antibiotic compound. From Klebsiella pneumoniae.
   3635..3682    +  polyA_signal   HSV TK poly(A) signal: herpes simplex virus thymidine kinase polyadenylation signal (Cole and Stacy, 1985)
   3773..3789    -  polyA_signal   bGH poly(A) signal (fragment): bovine growth hormone polyadenylation signal
   4011..4599    +  rep_origin     ori: high-copy-number ColE1/pMB1/pBR322/pUC origin of replication
   4714..4773    +  enhancer       CMV enhancer (fragment): human cytomegalovirus immediate early enhancer
