[The description below was written by a language model from this plasmid's Addgene catalogue record and pLannotate feature annotations shown in this document.]
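Description:
mTagBFP2-ER-5 is a mammalian expression plasmid that targets the monomeric blue fluorescent protein mTagBFP2 to the endoplasmic reticulum, for use as an organelle marker in fluorescence imaging (excitation 399 nm, emission 456 nm). It is built on an mTagBFP2 vector backbone, and the sequenced record is about 4.8 kb. In bacteria it replicates from a high-copy ColE1/pUC-type origin and is selected with kanamycin. An f1 origin is also present, which would allow single-stranded DNA production.

The expression cassette is driven by the human cytomegalovirus immediate-early enhancer and promoter and terminated by an SV40 polyadenylation signal. The insert is listed as the ER signal peptide of human calreticulin (CALR), fused to mTagBFP2. The signal peptide is not annotated as a separate feature in the table, although there is an unannotated stretch of roughly 100 bp between the CMV promoter and the start of the mTagBFP2 coding sequence where a leader sequence could lie. The catalogue describes the fluorescent protein as an N-terminal tag on the backbone, and the record does not resolve the exact order of the fusion or say whether an ER retention motif is included. A remnant of the multiple cloning site follows the mTagBFP2 reading frame. The short "large T antigen", "ble" and bGH poly(A) fragments are most likely incidental matches within backbone sequence rather than functional elements.

A single NeoR/KanR gene (Tn5 aminoglycoside phosphotransferase) serves both hosts. A bacterial bla-type promoter drives it to give kanamycin resistance in E. coli. The SV40 enhancer/early promoter, with an HSV TK polyadenylation signal, drives it in mammalian cells, which allows G418 selection of stable transfectants.
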