Addgene plasmid #55294: mTagBFP2-ER-5
Purpose: Localization: Endoplasmic Reticulum, Excitation: 399, Emission: 456
Depositing lab: Michael Davidson. Depositing organization: Florida State University, Tallahassee. Publication: An enhanced monomeric blue fluorescent protein with the high chemical stability of the chromophore. Subach OM, Cranfill PJ, Davidson MW, Verkhusha VV. PLoS One. 2011;6(12):e28674. Epub 2011 Dec 8. 10.1371/journal.pone.0028674 PubMed 22174863.
Backbone
  Vector backbone: mTagBFP2
  Backbone size w/o insert (bp): 4750
  Vector type: Mammalian Expression
  Selectable markers: Neomycin (select with G418)
Growth in bacteria
  Bacterial resistance: Kanamycin, 50 μg/mL
  Growth temperature: 37°C
  Growth strain: DH5alpha
  Copy number: High Copy
Gene/Insert
  Gene/Insert name: ER (alt name: NM_004343.3)
  Species: H. sapiens (human)
  Mutation: ER Signal Peptide
  Entrez Gene: CALR (a.k.a. CALR1, CRT, HEL-S-99n, RO, SSA, cC1qR)
  Promoter: CMV
  Tag / fusion protein: mTagBFP2 (N terminal on backbone)
  Cloning method: Unknown
  Sequencing primers: 5′ CMV-F; 3′ SV40pA-R
Terms and licenses: Academic/Nonprofit Terms; Industry Terms
Depositor comments: . Excitation = 399; Emission = 456
How to cite: mTagBFP2-ER-5 was a gift from Michael Davidson (Addgene plasmid # 55294 ; http://n2t.net/addgene:55294 ; RRID:Addgene_55294)
