>Addgene plasmid #55294 | mTagBFP2-ER-5 | depositor partial sequence | sequence record 85699 | insert sequence
ACGGTCAGATCCGCTAGCGCCACCATGCTGCTATCCGTGCCGTTGCTGCTCGGCCTCCTCGGCCTGGCCG
TCGCCGCACCGGTCGCCACCATGGTGTCTAAGGGCGAAGAGCTGATTAAGGAGAACATGCACATGAAGCT
GTACATGGAGGGCACCGTGGACAACCATCACTTCAAGTGCACATCCGAGGGCGAAGGCAAGCCCTACGAG
GGCACCCAGACCATGAGAATCAAGGTGGTCGAGGGCGGCCCTCTCCCCTTCGCCTTCGACATCCTGGCTA
CTAGCTTCCTCTACGGCAGCAAGACCTTCATCAACCACACCCAGGGCATCCCCGACTTCTTCAAGCAGTC
CTTCCCTGAGGGCTTCACATGGGAGAGAGTCACCACATACGAAGACGGGGGCGTGCTGACCGCTACCCAG
GACACCAGCCTCCAGGACGGCTGCCTCATCTACAACGTCAAGATCAGAGGGGTGAACTTCACATCCAACG
GCCCTGTGATGCAGAAGAAAACACTCGGCTGGGAGGCCTTCACCGAGACGCTGTACCCCGCTGACGGCGG
CCTGGAAGGCAGAAACGACATGGCCCTGAAGCTCGTGGGCGGGAGCCATCTGATCGCAAACGCCAAGACC
ACATATAGATCCAAGAAACCCGCTAAGAACCTCAAGATGCCTGGCGTCTACTATGTGGACTACAGACTGG
AAAGAATCAAGGAGGCCAACAACGAGACCTACGTCGAGCAGCACGAGGTGGCAGTGGCCAGATACTGCGA
CCTCCCTAGCAAACTGGGGCACAAGCTTAATTCCGGAAAGGACGAGCTGTAAGAATTCTGCAGTCGACGG
TACCGCGGGCCCGGGATCCACCGGATCTAGATAACTGATCATAATCAGCCATACCACATT
