>Addgene plasmid #55294 | mTagBFP2-ER-5 | addgene partial sequence | sequence record 104263 | CMV-F 5'-CGCAAATGGGCGGTAGGCGTG-3'
CCGTCAGATCCGCTAGCGCCACCATGCTGCTATCCGTGCCGTTGCTGCTCGGCCTCCTCGGCCTGGCCGT
CGCCGCACCGGTCGCCACCATGGTGTCTAAGGGCGAAGAGCTGATTAAGGAGAACATGCACATGAAGCTG
TACATGGAGGGCACCGTGGACAACCATCACTTCAAGTGCACATCCGAGGGCGAAGGCAAGCCCTACGAGG
GCACCCAGACCATGAGAATCAAGGTGGTCGAGGGCGGCCCTCTCCCCTTCGCCTTCGACATCCTGGCTAC
TAGCTTCCTCTACGGCAGCAAGACCTTCATCAACCACACCCAGGGCATCCCCGACTTCTTCAAGCAGTCC
TTCCCTGAGGGCTTCACATGGGAGAGAGTCACCACATACGAAGACGGGGGCGTGCTGACCGCTACCCAGG
ACACCAGCCTCCAGGACGGCTGCCTCATCTACAACGTCAAGATCAGAGGGGTGAACTTCACATCCAACGG
CCCTGTGATGCAGAAGAAAACACTCGGCTGGGAGGCCTTCACCGAGACGCTGTACCCCGCTGACGGCGGC
CTGGAAGGCAGAAACGACATGGCCCTGAAGCTCGTGGGCGGGAGCCATCTGATCGCAAACGCCAAGACCA
CATATAGATCCAAGAAACCCGCTAAGAACCTCAAGATGCCTGGCGTCTACTATGTGGACTACAGACTGGA
AAGAATCAAGGAGGCCAACAACGAGACCTACGTCGAGCAGCACGAGGTGGCAGTGGCCAGATACTGCGAC
CTCCCTAGCAAACTGGGGCACAAGCTTAATTCCGGAAAGGACGAGCTGTAAGAATTCTGCAGTCGACGGT
ACCGCGGGCCCGGGATCCACCGGATCTAGATAACTGATCATAATCAGCCATACCACATTTGTAGAGGTT
